Addgene plasmid #184550: pBABE-neomycin-PC-MYC
Purpose: Retroviral vector to express human PC with MYC tag
Depositing lab: Gerardo Ferbeyre. Depositing organization: University of Montreal. Publication: A hydride transfer complex reprograms NAD metabolism and bypasses senescence. Igelmann S, Lessard F, Uchenunu O, Bouchard J, Fernandez-Ruiz A, Rowell MC, Lopes-Paciencia S, Papadopoli D, Fouillen A, Ponce KJ, Huot G, Mignacca L, Benfdil M, Kalegari P, Wahba HM, Pencik J, Vuong N, Quenneville J, Guillon J, Bourdeau V, Hulea L, Gagnon E, Kenner L, Moriggl R, Nanci A, Pollak MN, Omichinski JG, Topisirovic I, Ferbeyre G. Mol Cell. 2021 Sep 16;81(18):3848-3865.e19. doi: 10.1016/j.molcel.2021.08.028. PubMed 34547241.
Backbone
  Vector backbone: pBABE-neo
  Backbone manufacturer: Addgene plasmid # 1764
  Backbone size w/o insert (bp): 5169
  Total vector size (bp): 8825
  Vector type: Mammalian Expression, Retroviral
  Selectable markers: Neomycin (select with G418)
Growth in bacteria
  Bacterial resistance: Ampicillin, 100 μg/mL
  Growth temperature: 37°C
  Growth strain: NEB Stable
  Copy number: High Copy
Gene/Insert
  Gene/Insert name: Pyruvate Carboxylase (alt name: PC, PCB)
  Species: H. sapiens (human)
  Insert size (bp): 3535
  GenBank ID: NM_000920
  Entrez Gene: PC (a.k.a. PCB)
  Promoter: LTR
  Tag / fusion protein: MYC (C terminal on insert)
  Cloning method: Restriction Enzyme; 5′ cloning site BamHI (not destroyed); 3′ cloning site EcoRI (not destroyed)
  Sequencing primers: 5′ cccttgaacctcctcGttcgac; 3′ agcaaccaggtgtggaaagtcc
Resource information
  A portion of this plasmid was derived from a plasmid made by: The sequence for PC was from OriGene CAT#: SC122580
Terms and licenses: Academic/Nonprofit Terms; Industry Terms: Not Available to Industry
How to cite: pBABE-neomycin-PC-MYC was a gift from Gerardo Ferbeyre (Addgene plasmid # 184550 ; http://n2t.net/addgene:184550 ; RRID:Addgene_184550)
