[The description below was written by a language model from this plasmid's Addgene catalogue record and pLannotate feature annotations shown in this document.]
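Description:
pBABE-neomycin-PC-MYC is a Moloney murine leukemia virus-based retroviral expression vector, built on the pBABE-neo backbone, that delivers human pyruvate carboxylase (PC, also called PCB) carrying a C-terminal MYC epitope tag into mammalian cells. In bacteria it is maintained as a high-copy plasmid through a ColE1/pUC-type origin and selected with ampicillin via the β-lactamase gene and its own promoter. The catalogue gives a total size of about 8.8 kb, and the sequenced record is slightly shorter at 8,782 nt.

The proviral region is bounded by MMLV long terminal repeats. Downstream of the 5′ LTR lie a packaging signal (Ψ, annotated as a murine embryonic stem cell virus-type fragment) and a truncated gag segment lacking its start codon, which together promote efficient encapsidation of the genomic RNA when the plasmid is introduced into a packaging cell line that supplies the viral proteins in trans. The roughly 3.5 kb PC open reading frame, cloned between BamHI and EcoRI sites, follows directly and is transcribed from the 5′ LTR promoter. The MYC tag is listed in the catalogue entry but is not separately annotated in the feature table. An internal SV40 enhancer/early promoter then drives the neomycin phosphotransferase gene, allowing G418 selection of stably transduced cells. The annotation software labels a short fragment adjacent to the 3′ LTR as a self-inactivating ΔU3 element, but a full LTR is also annotated there, consistent with LTR-driven expression after integration.

PC is the biotin-dependent enzyme that carboxylates pyruvate. The construct is meant for stable retroviral expression of a detectable, tagged form of it, and the associated publication concerns NAD metabolism and senescence bypass.
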