Features (pLannotate 1.2.2; 12 found; start..end, strand, type, name):
      8..477     +  LTR            LTR: long terminal repeat from Moloney murine leukemia virus
    601..875     +  misc_feature   MESV Ψ (fragment): packaging signal of murine embryonic stem cell virus
    942..1358    +  CDS            gag (truncated): truncated Moloney murine leukemia virus (MMLV) gag gene lacking the start codon
   1374..4907    +  CDS            PC: PYC_HUMAN - Experimental evidence at protein level: Swiss-Prot protein existence level 1. Pyruvate carboxylase catalyzes a 2-step reaction, involving the ATP-dependent carboxylation of the covalently attached biotin in the first step and the transfer of the carboxyl group to pyruvate in the second. Catalyzes in a tissue specific manner, the initial reactions of glucose (liver, kidney) and lipid (adipose tissue, liver, brain) synthesis from pyruvate. From Homo sapiens (Human).
   4975..5304    +  promoter       SV40 promoter: SV40 enhancer and early promoter
   5314..6105    +  CDS            neo: KKA2_KLEPN - Also known as kan, nptII. Experimental evidence at protein level: Swiss-Prot protein existence level 1. Resistance to kanamycin, neomycin, paromomycin, ribostamycin, butirosin and gentamicin B. From Klebsiella pneumoniae.
   6154..6275    +  LTR            3' LTR (ΔU3) (fragment): self-inactivating 3' long terminal repeat (LTR) from Moloney murine leukemia virus
   6276..6745    +  LTR            LTR: long terminal repeat from Moloney murine leukemia virus
   6811..6863    -  CDS            lacI (fragment): lac repressor; lacI; The lac repressor binds to the lac operator to inhibit transcription in E. coli. This inhibition can be relieved by adding lactose or isopropyl-β-D-thiogalactopyranoside (IPTG).
   7046..7634    -  rep_origin     ori: high-copy-number ColE1/pMB1/pBR322/pUC origin of replication
   7794..8654    -  CDS            AmpR: β-lactamase; bla; confers resistance to ampicillin, carbenicillin, and related antibiotics
   8655..8759    -  promoter       AmpR promoter: bla
>Addgene plasmid #184550 | pBABE-neomycin-PC-MYC | addgene full sequence | sequence record 388328 | Addgene NGS Result
CTGCAGCCTGAATATGGGCCAAACAGGATATCTGTGGTAAGCAGTTCCTGCCCCGGCTCAGGGCCAAGAA
CAGATGGAACAGCTGAATATGGGCCAAACAGGATATCTGTGGTAAGCAGTTCCTGCCCCGGCTCAGGGCC
AAGAACAGATGGTCCCCAGATGCGGTCCAGCCCTCAGCAGTTTCTAGAGAACCATCAGATGTTTCCAGGG
TGCCCCAAGGACCTGAAATGACCCTGTGCCTTATTTGAACTAACCAATCAGTTCGCTTCTCGCTTCTGTT
CGCGCGCTTCTGCTCCCCGAGCTCAATAAAAGAGCCCACAACCCCTCACTCGGGGCGCCAGTCCTCCGAT
TGACTGAGTCGCCCGGGTACCCGTGTATCCAATAAACCCTCTTGCAGTTGCATCCGACTTGTGGTCTCGC
TGTTCCTTGGGAGGGTCTCCTCTGAGTGATTGACTACCCGTCAGCGGGGGTCTTTCATTTGGGGGCTCGT
CCGGGATCGGGAGACCCCTGCCCAGGGACCACCGACCCACCACCGGGAGGCAAGCTGGCCAGCAACTTAT
CTGTGTCTGTCCGATTGTCTAGTGTCTATGACTGATTTTATGCGCCTGCGTCGGTACTAGTTAGCTAACT
AGCTCTGTATCTGGCGGACCCGTGGTGGAACTGACGAGTTCTGAACACCCGGCCGCAACCCTGGGAGACG
TCCCAGGGACTTTGGGGGCCGTTTTTGTGGCCCGACCTGAGGAAGGGAGTCGATGTGGAATCCGACCCCG
TCAGGATATGTGGTTCTGGTAGGAGACGAGAACCTAAAACAGTTCCCGCCTCCGTCTGAATTTTTGCTTT
CGGTTTGGAACCGAAGCCGCGCGTCTTGTCTGCTGCAGCGCTGCAGCATCGTTCTGTGTTGTCTCTGTCT
GACTGTGTTTCTGTATTTGTCTGAAAATTAGGGCCAGACTGTTACCACTCCCTTAAGTTTGACCTTAGGT
CACTGGAAAGATGTCGAGCGGATCGCTCACAACCAGTCGGTAGATGTCAAGAAGAGACGTTGGGTTACCT
TCTGCTCTGCAGAATGGCCAACCTTTAACGTCGGATGGCCGCGAGACGGCACCTTTAACCGAGACCTCAT
CACCCAGGTTAAGATCAAGGTCTTTTCACCTGGCCCGCATGGACACCCAGACCAGGTCCCCTACATCGTG
ACCTGGGAAGCCTTGGCTTTTGACCCCCCTCCCTGGGTCAAGCCCTTTGTACACCCTAAGCCTCCGCCTC
CTCTTCCTCCATCCGCCCCGTCTCTCCCCCTTGAACCTCCTCGTTCGACCCCGCCTCGATCCTCCCTTTA
TCCAGCCCTCACTCCTTCTCTAGGCGCCGGCCGGATCCCCACCATGCTGAAGTTCCGAACAGTCCATGGG
GGCCTGAGGCTCCTGGGAATCCGCCGAACCTCCACCGCCCCCGCTGCCTCCCCAAATGTCCGGCGCCTGG
AGTATAAGCCCATCAAGAAAGTCATGGTGGCCAACAGAGGTGAGATTGCCATCCGTGTGTTCCGGGCCTG
CACGGAGCTGGGCATCCGCACCGTAGCCATCTACTCTGAGCAGGACACGGGCCAGATGCACCGGCAGAAA
GCAGATGAAGCCTATCTCATCGGCCGCGGCCTGGCCCCCGTGCAGGCCTACCTGCACATCCCAGACATCA
TCAAGGTGGCCAAGGAGAACAACGTAGATGCAGTGCACCCTGGCTACGGGTTCCTCTCTGAGCGAGCGGA
CTTCGCCCAGGCCTGCCAGGATGCAGGGGTCCGGTTTATTGGGCCAAGCCCAGAAGTGGTCCGCAAGATG
GGAGACAAGGTGGAGGCCCGGGCCATCGCCATTGCTGCGGGTGTTCCCGTTGTCCCTGGCACAGATGCCC
CCATCACGTCCCTGCATGAGGCCCACGAGTTCTCCAACACCTACGGCTTCCCCATCATCTTCAAGGCGGC
CTATGGGGGTGGAGGGCGTGGCATGAGGGTGGTGCACAGCTACGAGGAGCTGGAGGAGAATTACACCCGG
GCCTACTCAGAGGCTCTGGCCGCCTTTGGGAATGGGGCGCTGTTTGTGGAGAAGTTCATCGAGAAGCCAC
GGCACATCGAGGTGCAGATCTTGGGGGACCAGTATGGGAACATCCTGCACCTGTACGAGCGAGACTGCTC
CATCCAGCGGCGGCACCAGAAGGTGGTCGAGATTGCCCCCGCCGCCCACCTGGACCCGCAGCTTCGGACT
CGGCTCACCAGCGACTCTGTGAAACTCGCTAAACAGGTGGGCTACGAGAACGCAGGCACCGTGGAGTTCC
TGGTGGACAGGCACGGCAAGCACTACTTCATCGAGGTCAACTCCCGCCTGCAGGTGGAGCACACGGTCAC
AGAGGAGATCACCGACGTAGACCTGGTCCATGCTCAGATCCACGTGGCTGAGGGCAGGAGCCTACCCGAC
CTGGGCCTGCGGCAGGAGAACATCCGCATCAACGGGTGTGCCATCCAGTGCCGGGTCACCACCGAGGACC
CCGCGCGCAGCTTCCAGCCGGACACCGGCCGCATTGAGGTGTTCCGGAGCGGAGAGGGCATGGGCATCCG
CCTGGATAATGCTTCCGCCTTCCAAGGAGCCGTCATCTCGCCCCACTACGACTCCCTGCTGGTCAAAGTC
ATTGCCCACGGCAAAGACCACCCCACGGCCGCCACCAAGATGAGCAGGGCCCTTGCGGAGTTCCGCGTCC
GAGGTGTGAAGACCAACATCGCCTTCCTGCAGAATGTGCTCAACAACCAGCAGTTCCTGGCAGGCACTGT
GGACACCCAGTTCATCGACGAGAACCCAGAGCTGTTCCAGCTGCGGCCTGCACAGAACCGGGCCCAAAAG
CTGTTGCACTACCTCGGCCATGTCATGGTAAACGGTCCAACCACCCCGATTCCCGTCAAGGCCAGCCCCA
GCCCCACGGACCCCGTTGTCCCTGCAGTGCCCATAGGCCCGCCCCCGGCTGGTTTCAGAGACATCCTGCT
GCGAGAGGGGCCTGAGGGCTTTGCTCGAGCTGTGCGGAACCACCCGGGGCTGCTGCTGATGGACACGACC
TTCAGGGACGCCCACCAGTCACTGCTGGCCACTCGTGTGCGCACCCACGATCTCAAAAAGATCGCCCCCT
ATGTTGCCCACAACTTCAGCAAGCTCTTCAGCATGGAGAACTGGGGAGGAGCCACGTTTGACGTCGCCAT
GCGCTTCCTGTATGAGTGCCCCTGGCGGCGGCTGCAGGAGCTCCGGGAGCTCATCCCCAACATCCCTTTC
CAGATGCTGCTGCGGGGGGCCAATGCTGTGGGCTACACCAACTACCCAGACAACGTGGTCTTCAAGTTCT
GTGAAGTGGCCAAAGAGAATGGCATGGATGTCTTCCGTGTGTTTGACTCCCTCAACTACTTGCCCAACAT
GCTGCTGGGCATGGAGGCGGCAGGAAGTGCCGGAGGCGTGGTGGAGGCTGCCATCTCATACACGGGCGAC
GTGGCCGACCCCAGCCGCACCAAGTACTCACTGCAGTACTACATGGGCTTGGCCGAAGAGCTGGTGCGAG
CTGGCACCCACATCCTGTGCATCAAGGACATGGCCGGGCTGCTGAAGCCCACGGCCTGCACCATGCTGGT
CAGCTCCCTCCGGGACCGCTTCCCCGACCTCCCACTGCACATCCACACCCACGACACGTCAGGGGCAGGC
GTGGCAGCCATGCTGGCCTGTGCCCAGGCTGGAGCTGATGTGGTGGATGTGGCAGCTGATTCCATGTCTG
GGATGACTTCACAGCCCAGCATGGGGGCCCTGGTGGCCTGTACCAGAGGGACTCCCCTGGACACAGAGGT
GCCCATGGAGCGCGTGTTTGACTACAGTGAGTACTGGGAGGGGGCTCGGGGACTGTACGCGGCCTTCGAC
TGCACGGCCACCATGAAGTCTGGCAACTCGGACGTGTATGAAAATGAGATCCCAGGGGGCCAGTACACCA
ACCTGCACTTCCAGGCCCACAGCATGGGGCTTGGCTCCAAGTTCAAGGAGGTCAAGAAGGCCTATGTGGA
GGCCAACCAGATGCTGGGCGATCTCATCAAGGTGACGCCCTCCTCCAAGATCGTGGGGGACCTGGCCCAG
TTTATGGTGCAGAATGGATTGAGCCGGGCAGAGGCCGAAGCTCAGGCGGAAGAGCTGTCCTTTCCCCGCT
CCGTGGTGGAGTTCCTGCAGGGCTACATCGGTGTCCCCCATGGGGGGTTCCCCGAACCCTTTCGCTCTAA
GGTACTGAAGGACCTGCCAAGGGTGGAGGGGCGGCCTGGAGCCTCCCTCCCTCCCCTGGATCTGCAGGCA
CTGGAGAAGGAGCTGGTAGACCGGCATGGGGAGGAGGTGACGCCGGAAGATGTGCTCTCAGCAGCTATGT
ACCCCGATGTGTTTGCCCACTTCAAGGACTTCACTGCCACCTTTGGCCCCCTGGATAGCCTGAATACTCG
CCTCTTCCTGCAGGGACCCAAGATCGCAGAGGAGTTTGAGGTGGAGCTGGAGCGGGGCAAGACGCTGCAC
ATCAAAGCCCTGGCCGTGAGCGACCTGAACCGGGCCGGCCAGAGGCAGGTCTTCTTTGAGCTCAATGGGC
AGCTGCGGTCCATCTTGGTCAAGGACACCCAGGCCATGAAGGAGATGCACTTCCACCCCAAGGCCCTAAA
GGACGTGAAGGGCCAGATCGGGGCGCCCATGCCTGGGAAGGTGATAGACATCAAAGTGGTGGCAGGGGCC
AAGGTGGCCAAGGGCCAGCCCCTGTGTGTGCTCAGTGCCATGAAGATGGAGACTGTGGTGACCTCACCCA
TGGAGGGTACTGTCCGCAAGGTTCATGTGACCAAGGACATGACACTGGAAGGTGACGACCTCATCCTGGA
GATCGAGGAACAAAAACTCATCTCAGAAGAGGATCTGTGAGAATTCGCCAGCACAGTGGTCGACCCTGTG
GAATGTGTGTCAGTTAGGGTGTGGAAAGTCCCCAGGCTCCCCAGCAGGCAGAAGTATGCAAAGCATGCAT
CTCAATTAGTCAGCAACCAGGTGTGGAAAGTCCCCAGGCTCCCCAGCAGGCAGAAGTATGCAAAGCATGC
ATCTCAATTAGTCAGCAACCATAGTCCCGCCCCTAACTCCGCCCATCCCGCCCCTAACTCCGCCCAGTTC
CGCCCATTCTCCGCCCCATGGCTGACTAATTTTTTTTATTTATGCAGAGGCCGAGGCCGCCTCGGCCTCT
GAGCTATTCCAGAAGTAGTGAGGAGGCTTTTTTGGAGGCCTAGGCTTTTGCAAAAAGCTTCGCATGATTG
AACAAGATGGATTGCACGCAGGTTCTCCGGCCGCTTGGGTGGAGAGGCTATTCGGCTATGACTGGGCACA
ACAGACAATCGGCTGCTCTGATGCCGCCGTGTTCCGGCTGTCAGCGCAGGGGCGCCCGGTTCTTTTTGTC
AAGACCGACCTGTCCGGTGCCCTGAATGAACTGCAGGACGAGGCAGCGCGGCTATCGTGGCTGGCCACGA
CGGGCGTTCCTTGCGCAGCTGTGCTCGACGTTGTCACTGAAGCGGGAAGGGACTGGCTGCTATTGGGCGA
AGTGCCGGGGCAGGATCTCCTGTCATCTCACCTTGCTCCTGCCGAGAAAGTATCCATCATGGCTGATGCA
ATGCGGCGGCTGCATACGCTTGATCCGGCTACCTGCCCATTCGACCACCAAGCGAAACATCGCATCGAGC
GAGCACGTACTCGGATGGAAGCCGGTCTTGTCGATCAGGATGATCTGGACGAAGAGCATCAGGGGCTCGC
GCCAGCCGAACTGTTCGCCAGGCTCAAGGCGCGCATGCCCGACGGCGAGGATCTCGTCGTGACCCATGGC
GATGCCTGCTTGCCGAATATCATGGTGGAAAATGGCCGCTTTTCTGGATTCATCGACTGTGGCCGGCTGG
GTGTGGCGGACCGCTATCAGGACATAGCGTTGGCTACCCGTGATATTGCTGAAGAGCTTGGCGGCGAATG
GGCTGACCGCTTCCTCGTGCTTTACGGTATCGCCGCTCCCGATTCGCAGCGCATCGCCTTCTATCGCCTT
CTTGACGAGTTCTTCTGAATCGATAAAATAAAAGATTTTATTTAGTCTCCAGAAAAAGGGGGGAATGAAA
GACCCCACCTGTAGGTTTGGCAAGCTAGCTTAAGTAACGCCATTTTGCAAGGCATGGAAAAATACATAAC
TGAGAATAGAGAAGTTCAGATCAAGGTCAGGAACAGATGGAACAGCTGAATATGGGCCAAACAGGATATC
TGTGGTAAGCAGTTCCTGCCCCGGCTCAGGGCCAAGAACAGATGGAACAGCTGAATATGGGCCAAACAGG
ATATCTGTGGTAAGCAGTTCCTGCCCCGGCTCAGGGCCAAGAACAGATGGTCCCCAGATGCGGTCCAGCC
CTCAGCAGTTTCTAGAGAACCATCAGATGTTTCCAGGGTGCCCCAAGGACCTGAAATGACCCTGTGCCTT
ATTTGAACTAACCAATCAGTTCGCTTCTCGCTTCTGTTCGCGCGCTTCTGCTCCCCGAGCTCAATAAAAG
AGCCCACAACCCCTCACTCGGGGCGCCAGTCCTCCGATTGACTGAGTCGCCCGGGTACCCGTGTATCCAA
TAAACCCTCTTGCAGTTGCATCCGACTTGTGGTCTCGCTGTTCCTTGGGAGGGTCTCCTCTGAGTGATTG
ACTACCCGTCAGCGGGGGTCTTTCACATGCAGCATGTATCAAAATTAATTTGGTTTTTTTTCTTAAGTAT
TTACATTAAATGGCCATAGTTGCATTAATGAATCGGCCAACGCGCGGGGAGAGGCGGTTTGCGTATTGGG
CGCTCTTCCGCTTCCTCGCTCACTGACTCGCTGCGCTCGGTCGTTCGGCTGCGGCGAGCGGTATCAGCTC
ACTCAAAGGCGGTAATACGGTTATCCACAGAATCAGGGGATAACGCAGGAAAGAACATGTGAGCAAAAGG
CCAGCAAAAGGCCAGGAACCGTAAAAAGGCCGCGTTGCTGGCGTTTTTCCATAGGCTCCGCCCCCCTGAC
GAGCATCACAAAAATCGACGCTCAAGTCAGAGGTGGCGAAACCCGACAGGACTATAAAGATACCAGGCGT
TTCCCCCTGGAAGCTCCCTCGTGCGCTCTCCTGTTCCGACCCTGCCGCTTACCGGATACCTGTCCGCCTT
TCTCCCTTCGGGAAGCGTGGCGCTTTCTCATAGCTCACGCTGTAGGTATCTCAGTTCGGTGTAGGTCGTT
CGCTCCAAGCTGGGCTGTGTGCACGAACCCCCCGTTCAGCCCGACCGCTGCGCCTTATCCGGTAACTATC
GTCTTGAGTCCAACCCGGTAAGACACGACTTATCGCCACTGGCAGCAGCCACTGGTAACAGGATTAGCAG
AGCGAGGTATGTAGGCGGTGCTACAGAGTTCTTGAAGTGGTGGCCTAACTACGGCTACACTAGAAGAACA
GTATTTGGTATCTGCGCTCTGCTGAAGCCAGTTACCTTCGGAAAAAGAGTTGGTAGCTCTTGATCCGGCA
AACAAACCACCGCTGGTAGCGGTGGTTTTTTTGTTTGCAAGCAGCAGATTACGCGCAGAAAAAAAGGATC
TCAAGAAGATCCTTTGATCTTTTCTACGGGGTCTGACGCTCAGTGGAACGAAAACTCACGTTAAGGGATT
TTGGTCATGAGATTATCAAAAAGGATCTTCACCTAGATCCTTTTGCGGCCGCAAATCAATCTAAAGTATA
TATGAGTAAACTTGGTCTGACAGTTACCAATGCTTAATCAGTGAGGCACCTATCTCAGCGATCTGTCTAT
TTCGTTCATCCATAGTTGCCTGACTCCCCGTCGTGTAGATAACTACGATACGGGAGGGCTTACCATCTGG
CCCCAGTGCTGCAATGATACCGCGAGACCCACGCTCACCGGCTCCAGATTTATCAGCAATAAACCAGCCA
GCCGGAAGGGCCGAGCGCAGAAGTGGTCCTGCAACTTTATCCGCCTCCATCCAGTCTATTAATTGTTGCC
GGGAAGCTAGAGTAAGTAGTTCGCCAGTTAATAGTTTGCGCAACGTTGTTGCCATTGCTACAGGCATCGT
GGTGTCACGCTCGTCGTTTGGTATGGCTTCATTCAGCTCCGGTTCCCAACGATCAAGGCGAGTTACATGA
TCCCCCATGTTGTGCAAAAAAGCGGTTAGCTCCTTCGGTCCTCCGATCGTTGTCAGAAGTAAGTTGGCCG
CAGTGTTATCACTCATGGTTATGGCAGCACTGCATAATTCTCTTACTGTCATGCCATCCGTAAGATGCTT
TTCTGTGACTGGTGAGTACTCAACCAAGTCATTCTGAGAATAGTGTATGCGGCGACCGAGTTGCTCTTGC
CCGGCGTCAATACGGGATAATACCGCGCCACATAGCAGAACTTTAAAAGTGCTCATCATTGGAAAACGTT
CTTCGGGGCGAAAACTCTCAAGGATCTTACCGCTGTTGAGATCCAGTTCGATGTAACCCACTCGTGCACC
CAACTGATCTTCAGCATCTTTTACTTTCACCAGCGTTTCTGGGTGAGCAAAAACAGGAAGGCAAAATGCC
GCAAAAAAGGGAATAAGGGCGACACGGAAATGTTGAATACTCATACTCTTCCTTTTTCAATATTATTGAA
GCATTTATCAGGGTTATTGTCTCATGAGCGGATACATATTTGAATGTATTTAGAAAAATAAACAAATAGG
GGTTCCGCGCACATTTCCCCGAAAAGTGCCAC
